>Addgene plasmid #80558 | Rab38a cds in pGem-T Easy | addgene full sequence | sequence record 176563 | Addgene NGS Result
TGCGTATTGGGCGCTCTTCCGCTTCCTCGCTCACTGACTCGCTGCGCTCGGTCGTTCGGCTGCGGCGAGC
GGTATCAGCTCACTCAAAGGCGGTAATACGGTTATCCACAGAATCAGGGGATAACGCAGGAAAGAACATG
TGAGCAAAAGGCCAGCAAAAGGCCAGGAACCGTAAAAAGGCCGCGTTGCTGGCGTTTTTCCATAGGCTCC
GCCCCCCTGACGAGCATCACAAAAATCGACGCTCAAGTCAGAGGTGGCGAAACCCGACAGGACTATAAAG
ATACCAGGCGTTTCCCCCTGGAAGCTCCCTCGTGCGCTCTCCTGTTCCGACCCTGCCGCTTACCGGATAC
CTGTCCGCCTTTCTCCCTTCGGGAAGCGTGGCGCTTTCTCATAGCTCACGCTGTAGGTATCTCAGTTCGG
TGTAGGTCGTTCGCTCCAAGCTGGGCTGTGTGCACGAACCCCCCGTTCAGCCCGACCGCTGCGCCTTATC
CGGTAACTATCGTCTTGAGTCCAACCCGGTAAGACACGACTTATCGCCACTGGCAGCAGCCACTGGTAAC
AGGATTAGCAGAGCGAGGTATGTAGGCGGTGCTACAGAGTTCTTGAAGTGGTGGCCTAACTACGGCTACA
CTAGAAGAACAGTATTTGGTATCTGCGCTCTGCTGAAGCCAGTTACCTTCGGAAAAAGAGTTGGTAGCTC
TTGATCCGGCAAACAAACCACCGCTGGTAGCGGTGGTTTTTTTGTTTGCAAGCAGCAGATTACGCGCAGA
AAAAAAGGATCTCAAGAAGATCCTTTGATCTTTTCTACGGGGTCTGACGCTCAGTGGAACGAAAACTCAC
GTTAAGGGATTTTGGTCATGAGATTATCAAAAAGGATCTTCACCTAGATCCTTTTAAATTAAAAATGAAG
TTTTAAATCAATCTAAAGTATATATGAGTAAACTTGGTCTGACAGTTACCAATGCTTAATCAGTGAGGCA
CCTATCTCAGCGATCTGTCTATTTCGTTCATCCATAGTTGCCTGACTCCCCGTCGTGTAGATAACTACGA
TACGGGAGGGCTTACCATCTGGCCCCAGTGCTGCAATGATACCGCGAGACCCACGCTCACCGGCTCCAGA
TTTATCAGCAATAAACCAGCCAGCCGGAAGGGCCGAGCGCAGAAGTGGTCCTGCAACTTTATCCGCCTCC
ATCCAGTCTATTAATTGTTGCCGGGAAGCTAGAGTAAGTAGTTCGCCAGTTAATAGTTTGCGCAACGTTG
TTGCCATTGCTACAGGCATCGTGGTGTCACGCTCGTCGTTTGGTATGGCTTCATTCAGCTCCGGTTCCCA
ACGATCAAGGCGAGTTACATGATCCCCCATGTTGTGCAAAAAAGCGGTTAGCTCCTTCGGTCCTCCGATC
GTTGTCAGAAGTAAGTTGGCCGCAGTGTTATCACTCATGGTTATGGCAGCACTGCATAATTCTCTTACTG
TCATGCCATCCGTAAGATGCTTTTCTGTGACTGGTGAGTACTCAACCAAGTCATTCTGAGAATAGTGTAT
GCGGCGACCGAGTTGCTCTTGCCCGGCGTCAATACGGGATAATACCGCGCCACATAGCAGAACTTTAAAA
GTGCTCATCATTGGAAAACGTTCTTCGGGGCGAAAACTCTCAAGGATCTTACCGCTGTTGAGATCCAGTT
CGATGTAACCCACTCGTGCACCCAACTGATCTTCAGCATCTTTTACTTTCACCAGCGTTTCTGGGTGAGC
AAAAACAGGAAGGCAAAATGCCGCAAAAAAGGGAATAAGGGCGACACGGAAATGTTGAATACTCATACTC
TTCCTTTTTCAATATTATTGAAGCATTTATCAGGGTTATTGTCTCATGAGCGGATACATATTTGAATGTA
TTTAGAAAAATAAACAAATAGGGGTTCCGCGCACATTTCCCCGAAAAGTGCCACCTGATGCGGTGTGAAA
TACCGCACAGATGCGTAAGGAGAAAATACCGCATCAGGAAATTGTAAGCGTTAATATTTTGTTAAAATTC
GCGTTAAATTTTTGTTAAATCAGCTCATTTTTTAACCAATAGGCCGAAATCGGCAAAATCCCTTATAAAT
CAAAAGAATAGACCGAGATAGGGT
[37 nt withheld, positions 2125-2161]
AAAGAACGTGGACTCCAACGTCAAAGG
[49 nt withheld, positions 2189-2237]
T
[91 nt withheld, positions 2239-2329]
G
[124 nt withheld, positions 2331-2454]
CCATTCGCCATTCAGGCTGCGCAACTGTTGGGAAGGGCGATCGGTGCGGGCCTCTTCGCTATTACGCCAG
CTGGCGAAAGGGGGATGTGCTGCAAGGCGATTAAGTTGGGTAACGCCAGGGTTTTCCCAGTCACGACGTT
GTAAAACGACGGCCAGTGAATTGTAATACGACTCACTATAGGGCGAATTGGGCCCGACGTCGCATGCTCC
CGGCCGCCATGGCGGCCGCGGGAATTCGATTCTGGTCTCATGCTCGACTGGCGAGTCACAAGTTGTGCTT
TTTCCCTCCGCGGGGCGTTTCTGTTTCTCCCAGAGTCTCTCCCAGCGGATCACACGCGTCCATGTTCGCC
TCTGTCTCACACAGCCATGCAGAACCATCACCTGAAGGAACATCTCTATAAAATCCTGGTGATCGGGGAC
CTGGGAGTGGGGAAAACCAGCATTATCAAGCGCTACGTGCACCAGAACTTCTCACCAAACTACCGTGCCA
CCATCGGCGTGGATTTCGCGCTCAAAGTTCTGAATCTCGACCAGGAGACCGTTAGGCTGCAGCTCTGGGA
CATCGCAGGTCAGGAGCGTTTCGGGAACATGACGCGGGTCTATTACAGAGAAGCAATGGGAGCCATCATT
GTTTTTGACGTCACGCGGCCGTCGACGTTTGAGGCGGTGACGAAGTGGAAGGAGGACTTGGATGCAAAGC
TGAGTTTATCCAACGGCAAACAAGTGGCGGCGGTGCTGCTGGCCAACAAATGTGATCAGGGCCGAGACGT
GCTCACCAACAACGGCATCAAGATGGAGCAGTTCTGCCAGGAGAACGGCTTCGTGGGATGGTTCGAAACT
TCAGCCAAGGAGAATATTAATATAGATGAAGCCGCACACTGTCTGGTGAAGCACATTATAGCTAATGAGA
ACGATCTGCTGCAGTCGGAGGTTGCAGACACTATTTCACCGCAGCAGGAGTCCAGTCGTGGAGGAACCTG
CTCGGCCTGTTTCAGGTCCTGAAGACGCTCCGTTTCTCAATCACTAGTGAATTCGCGGCCGCCTGCAGGT
CGACCATATGGGAGAGCTCCCAACGCGTTGGATGCATAGCTTGAGTATTCTATAGTGTCACCTAAATAGC
TTGGCGTAATCATGGTCATAGCTGTTTCCTGTGTGAAATTGTTATCCGCTCACAATTCCACACAACATAC
GAGCCGGAAGCATAAAGTGTAAAGCCTGGGGTGCCTAATGAGTGAGCTAACTCACATTAATTGCGTTGCG
CTCACTGCCCGCTTTCCAGTCGGGAAACCTGTCGTGCCAGCTGCATTAATGAATCGGCCAACGCGCGGGG
AGAGGCGGTT
Features (pLannotate 1.2.2; 14 found; start..end, strand, type, name):
    197..785     -  rep_origin     ori: high-copy-number ColE1/pMB1/pBR322/pUC origin of replication
    956..1816    -  CDS            AmpR: β-lactamase; bla; confers resistance to ampicillin, carbenicillin, and related antibiotics
   1817..1921    -  promoter       AmpR promoter: bla
   1948..1998    +  misc_feature   bom (fragment): basis of mobility region from pBR322
   2026..2454    -  rep_origin     f1 ori (sequence partly withheld): f1 bacteriophage origin of replication; arrow indicates direction of (+) strand synthesis
   2458..2615    -  CDS            lacZα (fragment): LacZα fragment of β-galactosidase; lacZ fragment
   2618..2636    +  promoter       T7 promoter: promoter for bacteriophage T7 RNA polymerase
   2821..3453    +  CDS            RAB38: RAB38_HUMAN - Experimental evidence at protein level: Swiss-Prot protein existence level 1. May be involved in melanosomal transport and docking. Involved in the proper sorting of TYRP1. Involved in peripheral melanosomal distribution of TYRP1 in melanocytes; the function, which probably is implicating vesicle-trafficking, includes cooperation with ANKRD27 and VAMP7 (By similarity). Plays a role in the maturation of phagosomes that engulf pathogens, such as S.aureus and M.tuberculosis (PubMed:21255211). Plays an important role in the control of melanin production and melanosome biogenesis (Pub
   3479..3541    -  CDS            VESPI_VESMG (fragment): Experimental evidence at protein level: Swiss-Prot protein existence level 1. Shows contractile activity on isolated ileum smooth muscle. From Vespa magnifica (Hornet).
   3553..3571    -  promoter       SP6 promoter: promoter for bacteriophage SP6 RNA polymerase
   3613..3629    -  protein_bind   lac operator: The lac repressor binds to the lac operator to inhibit transcription in E. coli. This inhibition can be relieved by adding lactose or isopropyl-β-D-thiogalactopyranoside (IPTG). lac repressor encoded by lacI
   3637..3667    -  promoter       lac promoter: promoter for the E. coli lac operon
   3682..3703    -  protein_bind   CAP binding site: CAP binding activates transcription in the presence of cAMP. E. coli catabolite activator protein
   3716..14      -  CDS            lacI (fragment) (across the origin): lac repressor; lacI; The lac repressor binds to the lac operator to inhibit transcription in E. coli. This inhibition can be relieved by adding lactose or isopropyl-β-D-thiogalactopyranoside (IPTG).
