[The description below was written by a language model from this plasmid's Addgene catalogue record and pLannotate feature annotations shown in this document.]
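Description:
Rab38a cds in pGem-T Easy is a bacterial cloning plasmid of about 3.8 kb carrying the coding sequence of zebrafish (Danio rerio) rab38a, a small Rab-family GTPase, inserted into the commercial pGEM-T Easy TA-cloning backbone. It is maintained in E. coli through a high-copy ColE1/pUC-type origin and selected with ampicillin via the β-lactamase gene and its native promoter. An f1 phage origin is also present, which allows production of single-stranded DNA. The cloning site lies within the lacZα region downstream of the lac promoter, operator and CAP binding site, so the insert interrupts lacZα, the arrangement that underlies blue/white screening in this backbone.

The insert is annotated as a roughly 630 bp open reading frame. The automated annotation labels it by similarity to human RAB38, whose roles include melanosome biogenesis and trafficking, but the catalogue record identifies it as the zebrafish orthologue. It sits between opposing bacteriophage T7 and SP6 promoters, with the coding strand reading in the T7 direction. Transcription from SP6 would therefore give antisense RNA and transcription from T7 would give sense RNA, which suits the stated use of making riboprobes for in situ hybridisation. A short hit to a hornet peptide next to the SP6 promoter is most likely a spurious match in polylinker sequence. No eukaryotic promoter, tag or reporter is annotated, so the plasmid serves mainly as a template or a source of the coding sequence for subcloning, and it belongs to a library of full-length zebrafish rab clones. Quality-control sequencing found an F78I substitution relative to the reference gene entry, with unknown effect on protein function.
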