Addgene plasmid #80558: Rab38a cds in pGem-T Easy
Purpose: Can be used for in situ hybridisation or other purposes
Depositing lab: Rob Parton. Depositing organization: University of Queensland, Institute for Molecular Bioscience. Publication: A plasmid library of full-length zebrafish rab proteins for in vivo cell biology. Hall TE, Martel N, Lo HP, Xiong Z, Parton RG. Cell Logist. 2017 Mar 1;7(1):e1301151. doi: 10.1080/21592799.2017.1301151. eCollection 2017. PubMed 28396820.
Backbone
  Vector backbone: pGemT easy
  Backbone manufacturer: Promega
Growth in bacteria
  Bacterial resistance: Ampicillin, 100 μg/mL
  Growth temperature: 37°C
  Growth strain: DH5alpha
  Copy number: High Copy
Gene/Insert
  Gene/Insert name: rab38a
  Species: D. rerio (zebrafish)
  Entrez Gene: rab38a (a.k.a. rab38)
Terms and licenses: Academic/Nonprofit Terms; Industry Terms: Not Available to Industry
Depositor comments: *Note: Compared to the Entrez Genbank entry for Rab38a, Addgene's quality control sequencing finds an F78I amino acid residue substitution. The effect of this residue change on protein function is unknown.
How to cite: Rab38a cds in pGem-T Easy was a gift from Rob Parton (Addgene plasmid # 80558 ; http://n2t.net/addgene:80558 ; RRID:Addgene_80558)
